Addgene plasmid #227909: pML325_GPR107-C-term_XTEN80-mEGFP-3xHA_pTMPLT
Purpose: Homology repair template for genome engineering. Organelle endogenous marker expressing GFP and epitope tags for mass spectrometry.
Depositing lab: Manuel Leonetti. Depositing organization: Chan Zuckerberg Biohub. Publication: Global organelle profiling reveals subcellular localization and remodeling at proteome scale. Hein MY, Peng D, Todorova V, McCarthy F, Kim K, Liu C, Savy L, Januel C, Baltazar-Nunez R, Sekhar M, Vaid S, Bax S, Vangipuram M, Burgess J, Njoya L, Wang E, Ivanov IE, Byrum JR, Pradeep S, Gonzalez CG, Aniseia Y, Creery JS, McMorrow AH, Sunshine S, Yeung-Levy S, DeFelice BC, Mehta SB, Itzhak DN, Elias JE, Leonetti MD. Cell. 2024 Dec 26:S0092-8674(24)01344-8. doi: 10.1016/j.cell.2024.11.028. PubMed 39742809.
Backbone
  Vector backbone: pTwist Amp High Copy
  Backbone manufacturer: Twist Biosciences
  Vector type: CRISPR
Growth in bacteria
  Bacterial resistance: Ampicillin, 100 μg/mL
  Growth temperature: 37°C
  Growth strain: DH5alpha
  Copy number: High Copy
Gene/Insert
  Gene/Insert name: GPR107 homology arms with XTEN80-mEGFP-3xHA for insertion at C terminus
  Species: H. sapiens (human)
  Cloning method: Golden Gate
Terms and licenses: Academic/Nonprofit Terms; Industry Terms: Not Available to Industry
How to cite: pML325_GPR107-C-term_XTEN80-mEGFP-3xHA_pTMPLT was a gift from Manuel Leonetti (Addgene plasmid # 227909 ; http://n2t.net/addgene:227909 ; RRID:Addgene_227909)
