[The description below was written by a language model from this plasmid's Addgene catalogue record and pLannotate feature annotations shown in this document.]
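Description:
pML325_GPR107-C-term_XTEN80-mEGFP-3xHA_pTMPLT is a homology-directed repair donor plasmid for CRISPR-based genome engineering in human cells, built by Golden Gate cloning in the pTwist Amp High Copy backbone. It is propagated in E. coli through a high-copy ColE1/pUC-type origin and selected with ampicillin via the β-lactamase gene and its bla promoter. The feature table for the 4,893 nt sequence also picks up a short lacZα remnant and an attB1-like site in the backbone; these appear to be vector leftovers, not functional parts of the design.

The payload is a knock-in cassette flanked by human GPR107 homology arms, designed to insert a tag at the C terminus of the endogenous protein. The annotation identifies a short GPR107 coding fragment upstream of the tag, consistent with the end of the coding sequence lying in the left homology arm. This is followed by an unannotated stretch that, from the construct name, should correspond to the XTEN80 flexible linker, then monomeric EGFP and a 3xHA epitope tag (only partly recognised by the annotation tool). The rest of the homology arms is not annotated. No mammalian promoter is listed, as expected for a repair template: expression of the fusion depends on correct integration at the GPR107 locus, under native regulation. The nuclease and guide RNA needed to cut the locus are not part of this plasmid.

According to the record, the resulting tagged GPR107 serves as an endogenous organelle marker. GFP allows visualisation of its localisation, and the epitope tags support affinity capture for mass spectrometry, in the context of proteome-scale organelle profiling.
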