Features (pLannotate 1.2.2; 8 found; start..end, strand, type, name):
    260..364     -  promoter       AmpR promoter: bla
    451..494     -  CDS            lacZα (fragment): LacZα fragment of β-galactosidase; lacZ fragment
   1225..1317    +  CDS            GPR107 (fragment): GP107_HUMAN - Also known as KIAA1624, LUSTR1. Experimental evidence at protein level: Swiss-Prot protein existence level 1. (Microbial infection) Required for intoxication by Pseudomonas aeruginosa exotoxin A and Campylobacter jejuni CDT. May contribute to the retrograde transport of bacterial toxins, including cholera toxin, from the trans-Golgi network to the endoplasmic reticulum. From Homo sapiens (Human).
   1624..2337    +  CDS            mEGFP: mEGFP is a basic (constitutively fluorescent) green fluorescent protein published in 2002, derived from Aequorea victoria. It has moderate acid sensitivity.
   2377..2403    +  CDS            3xHA (fragment): three tandem HA epitope tags
   3463..4051    -  rep_origin     ori: high-copy-number ColE1/pMB1/pBR322/pUC origin of replication
   4168..4192    -  protein_bind   attB1: mutant version of attB; recombination site for the Gateway® BP reaction BP Clonase™
   4292..259     -  CDS            AmpR (across the origin): β-lactamase; bla; confers resistance to ampicillin, carbenicillin, and related antibiotics
>Addgene plasmid #227909 | pML325_GPR107-C-term_XTEN80-mEGFP-3xHA_pTMPLT | addgene full sequence | sequence record 452501 | Addgene NGS Result
CTTGCCCGGCGTCAATACGGGATAATACCGCGCCACATAGCAGAACTTTAAAAGTGCTCATCATTGGAAA
ACGTTCTTCGGGGCGAAAACTCTCAAGGATCTTACCGCTGTTGAGATCCAGTTCGATGTAACCCACTCGT
GCACCCAACTGATCTTCAGCATCTTTTACTTTCACCAGCGTTTCTGGGTGAGCAAAAACAGGAAGGCAAA
ATGCCGCAAAAAAGGGAATAAGGGCGACACGGAAATGTTGAATACTCATACTCTTCCTTTTTCAATATTA
TTGAAGCATTTATCAGGGTTATTGTCTCATGAGCGGATACATATTTGAATGTATTTAGAAAAATAAACAA
ATAGGGGTTCCGCGCACATTTCCCCGAAAAGTGCCAGATACCTGAAACAAAACCCATCGTACGGCCAAGG
AAGTCTCCAATAACTGTGATCCACCACAAGCGCCAGGGTTTTCCCAGTCACGACGTTGTAAAACGACGGC
CAGTCATGCATAATCCGCACGCATCTGGAATAAGGAAGTGCCATTCCGCCTGACCTGGAGCTTACTGGTG
TCACTTCTCAACGAATGGCTCCATGGGGCCTCCTCAGAGCCAGGCACCAACAGACAGAGCCCCGGGAGCT
CACAGAGTGGAGGCAGAGGCCATGCGCTGAGGCACAGCCACATGGCCCAGCCCCAGCTAGCAGAAAGCAG
CCAGTTCTCTGTCTATAGTGGCCAAAGAATCTTTGATCCTGGAAGGTTCCTCTAAACCTGTGGTTCTGTC
CCCTGGCTCAGAAATGATCCATTGTGGCTGCTTATTAAAAATGTCTGGTTGGCTAATTAGCTTTCTTTTC
TGAATGTCCATTAAGAGTCAGATTTCAGTCTCATAAGCGTAACTATCACATATCTGTGCGCCACAAAAAT
TCCGCAAGCTGTGACAAAAAGATTCATGATGATTGTGATAACGATAGCTGGTGTTTATTGATTAGGCACT
CTGGAGAATCTCATTTTTCCTCATGACAGTTCTGGAAAGTGAGAATTACTTAAGCACAGAGAGTTCAAGT
GACTTGGCCAAGGTTACACAGCTAGTAAGGAACGAACCAGGAATCACACTTAGATTTTGTCTGTTTCAAA
AACCAACACCCATCATCAGTCCTAATCACCGTGCTGTGGCAGAGATGGCCTTTTACTAAGAGACTGTGAG
ATGTTCCTAATTGTTTTTTCTTTCCTTGTTCAGTGTGACAACATCTGGGGTGATGGAAAGTATGAAGAAA
GTCAAGAAGGTGACCAACGGCTCCGTGGAGCCCCAGGGCGAGTGGGAAGGCGCCGTGAGTGGTGGTACTT
CCGGGGGAGGGCCGAGCTCTGGCGCACCCCCACCAAGTGGAGGGTCACCTGCCGGGTCCCCAACATCTAC
TGAAGAAGGCACCAGCGAATCCGCAACGCCCGAGTCAGGCCCTGGTACCTCCACAGAACCATCTGAAGGT
AGTGCGCCTGGTTCCCCAGCTGGAAGCCCTACTTCCACCGAAGAAGGCACGTCAACCGAACCAAGTGAAG
GATCTGCCCCTGGGACCAGCACTGAACCATCTGAGGGTGGCGGATTGGAAGTTTTGTTTCAAGGTCCAGG
ATCTAACGGCAGCGTGAGCAAGGGCGAGGAGCTGTTCACCGGGGTGGTGCCCATCCTGGTCGAGCTGGAC
GGCGACGTAAACGGCCACAAGTTCAGCGTGTCCGGCGAGGGCGAGGGCGATGCCACCTACGGCAAGCTGA
CCCTGAAGTTCATCTGCACCACCGGCAAGCTGCCCGTGCCCTGGCCCACCCTCGTGACCACCCTGACCTA
CGGCGTGCAGTGCTTCAGCCGCTACCCCGACCACATGAAGCAGCACGACTTCTTCAAGTCCGCCATGCCC
GAAGGCTACGTCCAGGAGCGCACCATCTTCTTCAAGGACGACGGCAACTACAAGACCCGCGCCGAGGTGA
AGTTCGAGGGCGACACCCTGGTGAACCGCATCGAGCTGAAGGGCATCGACTTCAAGGAGGACGGCAACAT
CCTGGGGCACAAGCTGGAGTACAACTACAACAGCCACAACGTCTATATCATGGCCGACAAGCAGAAGAAC
GGCATCAAGGTGAACTTCAAGATCCGCCACAACATCGAGGACGGCAGCGTGCAGCTCGCCGACCACTACC
AGCAGAACACCCCCATCGGCGACGGCCCCGTGCTGCTGCCCGACAACCACTACCTGAGCACCCAGTCCAA
GCTGAGCAAAGACCCCAACGAGAAGCGCGATCACATGGTCCTGCTGGAGTTCGTGACCGCCGCCGGGATC
ACTCTCGGCATGGACGAGCTGTACAAGGCTGGAGCTGGCTACCCATACGATGTTCCAGATTACGCTTATC
CGTATGACGTCCCGGACTATGCATACCCCTACGATGTACCCGATTACGCCGGTGCAGGGAGTGGAAGTTG
ACAGAGCCGACCCTGAGGATGGCACTGTCCAAGGAAACTGTTAACTTATTCATAGTCCTATTGGACAGCA
GGAGCAGCTCCTACAGTGAACTATTGGCACCACCGACAGTGACACCAGGGCACATGGCTGGAGCACAGTG
CCGCGGAAACCTGATTTTGTACTCTCTTTTATGGAAACGATCTGTGGCTGTTTAGAGGCAGCTGGATCCT
CTTTCAGGCGGGAATGGGAGGGCGGGCACAGGGAGGAGGAGAGGAAGAGAAAAGGAAGAATTCATTTTTA
ATTTAGGTTTCTTTTTTTCTTCTTCATTTCGGAGCTCTAAGGTGTATGCAGTTGTGACCCCATGTGTGGG
GAAGTGTAGCAAGGACGGCTGGTGGAGGGGGAAGGAGGGTGCGAGGTGTCTGTCTGATGCTTTAGGAAAT
GTCTACTGAGGACCCTGGGACTTAAGAAGAAGGGCGGGGAGAGTGCCATTGCCTGTTTGGGAGACAAAAA
TGAACGAAAACAGGTGACTTTGGAAAGCAAAGTCAAAACCCAGTTTAGGATGTAGCACCTGCCCCAGGAT
TCCTGCCCTCGGCTTTGCCCCAGACCCTTATTCCAGATGCTGAGAGTGACCAGGACAGCAGCTCCTGAGG
CCCAGTGGTCTTCTTTCCAACAGGAAAAGAAGGCTGTGATGTCGCTGTCAGGATCATGCCCTGTGGCACA
GCACAGGTGGTGGGAGGTGGTTTTCTGACTGAGATGTTGCCTGATGGACGTCAGAAGACCGTCAGTGAAG
GCTAGGTGGAGGCTCAGTGATGATAAGTCTGCGATGGTGGATGCATGTGTCATGGTCATAGCTGTTTCCT
GTGTGAAATTGTTATCCGCTCAGAGGGCACAATCCTATTCCGCGCTATCCGACAATCTCCAAGACATTAG
GTGGAGTTCAGTTCGGCGTATGGCATATGTCGCTGGAAAGAACATGTGAGCAAAAGGCCAGCAAAAGGCC
AGGAACCGTAAAAAGGCCGCGTTGCTGGCGTTTTTCCATAGGCTCCGCCCCCCTGACGAGCATCACAAAA
ATCGACGCTCAAGTCAGAGGTGGCGAAACCCGACAGGACTATAAAGATACCAGGCGTTTCCCCCTGGAAG
CTCCCTCGTGCGCTCTCCTGTTCCGACCCTGCCGCTTACCGGATACCTGTCCGCCTTTCTCCCTTCGGGA
AGCGTGGCGCTTTCTCATAGCTCACGCTGTAGGTATCTCAGTTCGGTGTAGGTCGTTCGCTCCAAGCTGG
GCTGTGTGCACGAACCCCCCGTTCAGCCCGACCGCTGCGCCTTATCCGGTAACTATCGTCTTGAGTCCAA
CCCGGTAAGACACGACTTATCGCCACTGGCAGCAGCCACTGGTAACAGGATTAGCAGAGCGAGGTATGTA
GGCGGTGCTACAGAGTTCTTGAAGTGGTGGCCTAACTACGGCTACACTAGAAGAACAGTATTTGGTATCT
GCGCTCTGCTGAAGCCAGTTACCTTCGGAAAAAGAGTTGGTAGCTCTTGATCCGGCAAACAAACCACCGC
TGGTAGCGGTGGTTTTTTTGTTTGCAAGCAGCAGATTACGCGCAGAAAAAAAGGATCTCAAGAAGATCCT
TTGATCTTTTCTACGGGGTCTGACGCTCTATTCAACAAAGCCGCCGTCCCGTCAAGTCAGCGTAAATGGG
TAGGGGGCTTCAAATCGTCCTCGTGATACCAATTCGGAGCCTGCTTTTTTGTACAAACTTGTTGATAATG
GCAATTCAAGGATCTTCACCTAGATCCTTTTAAATTAAAAATGAAGTTTTAAATCAATCTAAAGTATATA
TGAGTAAACTTGGTCTGACAGTTACCAATGCTTAATCAGTGAGGCACCTATCTCAGCGATCTGTCTATTT
CGTTCATCCATAGTTGCCTGACTCCCCGTCGTGTAGATAACTACGATACGGGAGGGCTTACCATCTGGCC
CCAGTGCTGCAATGATACCGCGAGAGCCACGCTCACCGGCTCCAGATTTATCAGCAATAAACCAGCCAGC
CGGAAGGGCCGAGCGCAGAAGTGGTCCTGCAACTTTATCCGCCTCCATCCAGTCTATTAATTGTTGCCGG
GAAGCTAGAGTAAGTAGTTCGCCAGTTAATAGTTTGCGCAACGTTGTTGCCATTGCTACAGGCATCGTGG
TGTCACGCTCGTCGTTTGGTATGGCTTCATTCAGCTCCGGTTCCCAACGATCAAGGCGAGTTACATGATC
CCCCATGTTGTGCAAAAAAGCGGTTAGCTCCTTCGGTCCTCCGATCGTTGTCAGAAGTAAGTTGGCCGCA
GTGTTATCACTCATGGTTATGGCAGCACTGCATAATTCTCTTACTGTCATGCCATCCGTAAGATGCTTTT
CTGTGACTGGTGAGTACTCAACCAAGTCATTCTGAGAATAGTGTATGCGGCGACCGAGTTGCT
